Addgene plasmid #192151: pLY017SB_pAAV-U6sg(BbsI)-EFS-Thy1.1-P2A-SB100X
Purpose: (Empty Backbone) T cell CRISPR AAV-SB vector
Depositing lab: Sidi Chen. Depositing organization: Yale University. Publication: In vivo CRISPR screening in CD8 T cells with AAV-Sleeping Beauty hybrid vectors identifies membrane targets for improving immunotherapy for glioblastoma. Ye L, Park JJ, Dong MB, Yang Q, Chow RD, Peng L, Du Y, Guo J, Dai X, Wang G, Errami Y, Chen S. Nat Biotechnol. 2019 Nov;37(11):1302-1313. doi: 10.1038/s41587-019-0246-4. Epub 2019 Sep 23. PubMed 31548728.
Backbone
  Vector backbone: Lenti
  Vector type: Mammalian Expression, AAV
Growth in bacteria
  Bacterial resistance: Ampicillin, 100 μg/mL
  Growth temperature: 37°C
  Growth strain: NEB Stable
  Copy number: High Copy
Gene/Insert
  Gene/Insert name: None
  Mutation: NA
Terms and licenses: Academic/Nonprofit Terms; Industry Terms: Not Available to Industry
How to cite: pLY017SB_pAAV-U6sg(BbsI)-EFS-Thy1.1-P2A-SB100X was a gift from Sidi Chen (Addgene plasmid # 192151 ; http://n2t.net/addgene:192151 ; RRID:Addgene_192151)
