[The description below was written by a language model from this plasmid's Addgene catalogue record and pLannotate feature annotations shown in this document.]
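Description:
pLY017SB_pAAV-U6sg(BbsI)-EFS-Thy1.1-P2A-SB100X is an empty-backbone AAV transfer plasmid of about 5.7 kb, designed as a hybrid AAV–Sleeping Beauty CRISPR vector for T cells. The catalogue lists the backbone as "Lenti", but the vector type is given as AAV, and the annotated sequence shows AAV2 inverted terminal repeats (one full, one detected only as fragments) and no lentiviral elements, so it is best read as an AAV construct. In bacteria it is maintained through a high-copy ColE1/pUC-type origin with ampicillin resistance (AmpR under its own promoter). An f1 phage origin is also present.

Between the ITRs sit two expression units. A human U6 RNA polymerase III promoter drives an S. pyogenes Cas9 guide RNA scaffold. As the name indicates, BbsI sites between promoter and scaffold allow a spacer or a guide library to be cloned in, and no guide is present in the plasmid as deposited. Downstream, the EF-1α core (EFS) promoter expresses Thy1.1 (CD90.1), a mouse surface glycoprotein that serves as a marker for identifying or enriching transduced cells. Per the name, it is joined through a P2A self-cleaving peptide to SB100X, the hyperactive Sleeping Beauty transposase, and the unit ends with a short synthetic poly(A) signal. Cas9 is not encoded, so it must be supplied by the target cells or separately.

The intended logic is that AAV delivers the cassette and SB100X then integrates it into the genome, so that the guide persists through T cell proliferation. However, Sleeping Beauty transposon inverted repeats are not among the annotated features, although unannotated stretches lie just inside each ITR. The associated publication used such vectors for in vivo CRISPR screening in CD8 T cells to find immunotherapy targets in glioblastoma.
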