Features (pLannotate 1.2.2; 17 found; start..end, strand, type, name):
     12..39      +  repeat_region  AAV2 ITR (fragment): inverted terminal repeat of adeno-associated virus serotype 2 inverted
     68..95      +  repeat_region  AAV2 ITR (fragment): inverted terminal repeat of adeno-associated virus serotype 2 inverted
    449..689     +  promoter       U6 promoter: RNA polymerase III promoter for human U6 snRNA
    716..791     +  misc_RNA       gRNA scaffold: guide RNA scaffold for the Streptococcus pyogenes CRISPR/Cas9 system
    825..843     +  CDS            small t antigen (fragment): SV40 (simian virus 40) small t antigen
    869..1080    +  promoter       EF-1α core promoter: core promoter for human elongation factor EF-1α
   1093..1578    +  CDS            Thy1.1: mouse GPI-anchored cell surface glycoprotein of the immunoglobulin superfamily This allele of Thy1 is also known as CD90.1.
   1642..2664    +  CDS            SB100X: hyperactive variant of the Sleeping Beauty transposase (Mátés et al., 2009)
   2681..2729    +  polyA_signal   poly(A) signal: synthetic polyadenylation signal
   3002..3142    +  repeat_region  AAV2 ITR: inverted terminal repeat of adeno-associated virus serotype 2 inverted
   3147..3198    -  misc_feature   bom (fragment): basis of mobility region from pBR322
   3217..3672    +  rep_origin     f1 ori (sequence partly withheld): f1 bacteriophage origin of replication; arrow indicates direction of (+) strand synthesis
   3673..3722    -  misc_feature   bom (fragment): basis of mobility region from pBR322
   3824..3859    -  CDS            rop (fragment): Rop protein, which maintains plasmids at low copy number; rop
   3954..4058    +  promoter       AmpR promoter: bla
   4059..4919    +  CDS            AmpR: β-lactamase; bla; confers resistance to ampicillin, carbenicillin, and related antibiotics
   5090..5678    +  rep_origin     ori: high-copy-number ColE1/pMB1/pBR322/pUC origin of replication
>Addgene plasmid #192151 | pLY017SB_pAAV-U6sg(BbsI)-EFS-Thy1.1-P2A-SB100X | addgene full sequence | sequence record 375249 | Addgene NGS Result
CCTGCAGGCAGCTGCGCGCTCGCTCGCTCACTGAGGCCGCCCGGGCGTCGGGCGACCTTTGGTCGCCCGG
CCTCAGTGAGCGAGCGAGCGCGCAGAGAGGGAGTGGCCAACTCCATCACTAGGGGTTCCTGCGGCCGCAC
GCGTTCTAGACTATACAGTTGAAGTCGGAAGTTTACATACACTTAAGTTGGAGTCATTAAAACTCGTTTT
TCAACTACTCCACAAATTTCTTGTTAACAAACAATAGTTTTGGCAAGTCAGTTAGGACATCTACTTTGTG
CATGACACAAGTCATTTTTCCAACAATTGTTTACAGACAGATTATTTCACTTATAATTCACTGTATCACA
ATTCCAGTGGGTCAGAAGTTTACATACACTAAGTTGACTGTGCCTTTAAACAGCTTGGAAAATTCCAGAA
AATGATGTCATGGCTTTAGAGAGGATCCGAGGGCCTATTTCCCATGATTCCTTCATATTTGCATATACGA
TACAAGGCTGTTAGAGAGATAATTAGAATTAATTTGACTGTAAACACAAAGATATTAGTACAAAATACGT
GACGTAGAAAGTAATAATTTCTTGGGTAGTTTGCAGTTTTAAAATTATGTTTTAAAATGGACTATCATAT
GCTTACCGTAACTTGAAAGTATTTCGATTTCTTGGCTTTATATATCTTGTGGAAAGGACGAAACACCGGG
TCTTCGAGAAGACCTGTTTTAGAGCTAGAAATAGCAAGTTAAAATAAGGCTAGTCCGTTATCAACTTGAA
AAAGTGGCACCGAGTCGGTGCTTTTTTGGCTAGCTGGCCGCGTTTAAACGTCGACTAGGTCTTGAAAGGA
GTGGGAATTGGCTCCGGTGCCCGTCAGTGGGCAGAGCGCACATCGCCCACAGTCCCCGAGAAGTTGGGGG
GAGGGGTCGGCAATTGATCCGGTGCCTAGAGAAGGTGGCGCGGGGTAAACTGGGAAAGTGATGTCGTGTA
CTGGCTCCGCCTTTTTCCCGAGGGTGGGGGAGAACCGTATATAAGTGCAGTAGTCGCCGTGAACGTTCTT
TTTCGCAACGGGTTTGCCGCCAGAACACAGGCTCGAGCCACCATGAACCCAGCCATCAGCGTCGCTCTCC
TGCTCTCAGTCTTGCAGGTGTCCCGAGGGCAGAAGGTGACCAGCCTGACAGCCTGCCTGGTGAACCAAAA
CCTTCGCCTGGACTGCCGCCATGAGAATAACACCAAGGATAACTCCATCCAGCATGAGTTCAGCCTGACC
CGAGAGAAGAGGAAGCACGTGCTCTCAGGCACCCTTGGGATACCCGAGCACACGTACCGCTCCCGCGTCA
CCCTCTCCAACCAGCCCTATATCAAGGTCCTTACCCTAGCCAACTTCACCACCAAGGATGAGGGCGACTA
CTTTTGTGAGCTTCGCGTGTCGGGCGCGAATCCCATGAGCTCCAATAAAAGTATCAGTGTGTATAGAGAC
AAGCTGGTCAAGTGTGGCGGCATAAGCCTGCTGGTTCAGAACACATCCTGGATGCTGCTGCTGCTGCTTT
CCCTCTCCCTCCTCCAAGCCCTGGACTTCATTTCTCTGGGCAGTGGAGAGGGCAGAGGAAGTCTGCTAAC
ATGCGGTGACGTCGAGGAGAATCCTGGCCCGATGGGAAAATCAAAAGAAATCAGCCAAGACCTCAGAAAA
AGAATTGTAGACCTCCACAAGTCTGGTTCATCCTTGGGAGCAATTTCCAAACGCCTGGCGGTACCACGTT
CATCTGTACAAACAATAGTACGCAAGTATAAACACCATGGGACCACGCAGCCGTCATACCGCTCAGGAAG
GAGACGCGTTCTGTCTCCTAGAGATGAACGTACTTTGGTGCGAAAAGTGCAAATCAATCCCAGAACAACA
GCAAAGGACCTTGTGAAGATGCTGGAGGAAACAGGTACAAAAGTATCTATATCCACAGTAAAACGAGTCC
TATATCGACATAACCTGAAAGGCCACTCAGCAAGGAAGAAGCCACTGCTCCAAAACCGACATAAGAAAGC
CAGACTACGGTTTGCAACTGCACATGGGGACAAAGATCGTACTTTTTGGAGAAATGTCCTCTGGTCTGAT
GAAACAAAAATAGAACTGTTTGGCCATAATGACCATCGTTATGTTTGGAGGAAGAAGGGGGAGGCTTGCA
AGCCGAAGAACACCATCCCAACCGTGAAGCACGGGGGTGGCAGCATCATGTTGTGGGGGTGCTTTGCTGC
AGGAGGGACTGGTGCACTTCACAAAATAGATGGCATCATGGACGCGGTGCAGTATGTGGATATATTGAAG
CAACATCTCAAGACATCAGTCAGGAAGTTAAAGCTTGGTCGCAAATGGGTTTTCCAACACGACAATGACC
CCAAGCATACTTCCAAAGTTGTGGCAAAATGGCTTAAGGACAACAAAGTCAAGGTATTGGAGTGGCCATC
ACAAAGCCCTGACCTCAATCCTATAGAAAATTTGTGGGCAGAACTGAAAAAGCGTGTGCGAGCAAGGAGG
CCTACAAACCTGACTCAGTTACACCAGCTCTGTCAGGAGGAATGGGCCAAAATTCACCCAAATTATTGTG
GGAAGCTTGTGGAAGGCTACCCGAAACGTTTGACCCAAGTTAAACAATTTAAAGGCAATGCTACCAAATA
CTAGGGGCCCTAACCGCGGGAATAAAAGATCTTTATTTTCATTAGATCTGTGTGTTGGTTTTTTGTGTGA
ATTCTTGAGTGTATGTAAACTTCTGACCCACTGGGAATGTGATGAAAGAAATAAAAGCTGAAATGAATCA
TTCTCTCTACTATTATTCTGATATTTCACATTCTTAAAATAAAGTGGTGATCCTAACTGACCTAAGACAG
GGAATTTTTACTAGGATTAAATGTCAGGAATTGTGAAAAAGTGAGTTTAAATGTATTTGGCTAAGGTGTA
TGTAAACTTCCGACTTCAACTGTATAGGCATGCGGTAACCACGTGCGGACCGAGCGGCCGCAGGAACCCC
TAGTGATGGAGTTGGCCACTCCCTCTCTGCGCGCTCGCTCGCTCACTGAGGCCGGGCGACCAAAGGTCGC
CCGACGCCCGGGCTTTGCCCGGGCGGCCTCAGTGAGCGAGCGAGCGCGCAGCTGCCTGCAGGGGCGCCTG
ATGCGGTATTTTCTCCTTACGCATCTGTGCGGTATTTCACACCGCATA
[95 nt withheld, positions 3199-3293]
T
[46 nt withheld, positions 3295-3340]
C
[141 nt withheld, positions 3342-3482]
CCTTTGACGTTGGAGTCCACGTTCTTT
[37 nt withheld, positions 3510-3546]
ACTCTATCTCGGGCTATTCTTTTGATTTATAAGGGATTTTGCCGATTTCGGTCTATTGGTTAAAAAATGA
GCTGATTTAACAAAAATTTAACGCGAATTTTAACAAAATATTAACGTTTACAATTTTATGGTGCACTCTC
AGTACAATCTGCTCTGATGCCGCATAGTTAAGCCAGCCCCGACACCCGCCAACACCCGCTGACGCGCCCT
GACGGGCTTGTCTGCTCCCGGCATCCGCTTACAGACAAGCTGTGACCGTCTCCGGGAGCTGCATGTGTCA
GAGGTTTTCACCGTCATCACCGAAACGCGCGAGACGAAAGGGCCTCGTGATACGCCTATTTTTATAGGTT
AATGTCATGATAATAATGGTTTCTTAGACGTCAGGTGGCACTTTTCGGGGAAATGTGCGCGGAACCCCTA
TTTGTTTATTTTTCTAAATACATTCAAATATGTATCCGCTCATGAGACAATAACCCTGATAAATGCTTCA
ATAATATTGAAAAAGGAAGAGTATGAGTATTCAACATTTCCGTGTCGCCCTTATTCCCTTTTTTGCGGCA
TTTTGCCTTCCTGTTTTTGCTCACCCAGAAACGCTGGTGAAAGTAAAAGATGCTGAAGATCAGTTGGGTG
CACGAGTGGGTTACATCGAACTGGATCTCAACAGCGGTAAGATCCTTGAGAGTTTTCGCCCCGAAGAACG
TTTTCCAATGATGAGCACTTTTAAAGTTCTGCTATGTGGCGCGGTATTATCCCGTATTGACGCCGGGCAA
GAGCAACTCGGTCGCCGCATACACTATTCTCAGAATGACTTGGTTGAGTACTCACCAGTCACAGAAAAGC
ATCTTACGGATGGCATGACAGTAAGAGAATTATGCAGTGCTGCCATAACCATGAGTGATAACACTGCGGC
CAACTTACTTCTGACAACGATCGGAGGACCGAAGGAGCTAACCGCTTTTTTGCACAACATGGGGGATCAT
GTAACTCGCCTTGATCGTTGGGAACCGGAGCTGAATGAAGCCATACCAAACGACGAGCGTGACACCACGA
TGCCTGTAGCAATGGCAACAACGTTGCGCAAACTATTAACTGGCGAACTACTTACTCTAGCTTCCCGGCA
ACAATTAATAGACTGGATGGAGGCGGATAAAGTTGCAGGACCACTTCTGCGCTCGGCCCTTCCGGCTGGC
TGGTTTATTGCTGATAAATCTGGAGCCGGTGAGCGTGGGTCTCGCGGTATCATTGCAGCACTGGGGCCAG
ATGGTAAGCCCTCCCGTATCGTAGTTATCTACACGACGGGGAGTCAGGCAACTATGGATGAACGAAATAG
ACAGATCGCTGAGATAGGTGCCTCACTGATTAAGCATTGGTAACTGTCAGACCAAGTTTACTCATATATA
CTTTAGATTGATTTAAAACTTCATTTTTAATTTAAAAGGATCTAGGTGAAGATCCTTTTTGATAATCTCA
TGACCAAAATCCCTTAACGTGAGTTTTCGTTCCACTGAGCGTCAGACCCCGTAGAAAAGATCAAAGGATC
TTCTTGAGATCCTTTTTTTCTGCGCGTAATCTGCTGCTTGCAAACAAAAAAACCACCGCTACCAGCGGTG
GTTTGTTTGCCGGATCAAGAGCTACCAACTCTTTTTCCGAAGGTAACTGGCTTCAGCAGAGCGCAGATAC
CAAATACTGTTCTTCTAGTGTAGCCGTAGTTAGGCCACCACTTCAAGAACTCTGTAGCACCGCCTACATA
CCTCGCTCTGCTAATCCTGTTACCAGTGGCTGCTGCCAGTGGCGATAAGTCGTGTCTTACCGGGTTGGAC
TCAAGACGATAGTTACCGGATAAGGCGCAGCGGTCGGGCTGAACGGGGGGTTCGTGCACACAGCCCAGCT
TGGAGCGAACGACCTACACCGAACTGAGATACCTACAGCGTGAGCTATGAGAAAGCGCCACGCTTCCCGA
AGGGAGAAAGGCGGACAGGTATCCGGTAAGCGGCAGGGTCGGAACAGGAGAGCGCACGAGGGAGCTTCCA
GGGGGAAACGCCTGGTATCTTTATAGTCCTGTCGGGTTTCGCCACCTCTGACTTGAGCGTCGATTTTTGT
GATGCTCGTCAGGGGGGCGGAGCCTATGGAAAAACGCCAGCAACGCGGCCTTTTTACGGTTCCTGGCCTT
TTGCTGGCCTTTTGCTCACATGT
